Addgene plasmid #68157: 0.22 hA33 luciferase
Purpose: luciferase reporter for hA33 promoter
Depositing lab: Joan Heath. Depositing organization: Lunenfeld-Tanenbaum Research Institute -. Publication: Analysis of the regulation of the A33 antigen gene reveals intestine-specific mechanisms of gene expression. Johnstone CN, White SJ, Tebbutt NC, Clay FJ, Ernst M, Biggs WH, Viars CS, Czekay S, Arden KC, Heath JK. J Biol Chem. 2002 Sep 13;277(37):34531-9. Epub 2002 Jul 11. 10.1074/jbc.M204865200 PubMed 12114523.
Backbone
  Vector backbone: pGL3 Basic
  Backbone manufacturer: Promega
  Backbone size w/o insert (bp): 4800
  Vector type: Mammalian Expression, Luciferase
Growth in bacteria
  Bacterial resistance: Ampicillin, 100 μg/mL
  Growth temperature: 37°C
  Growth strain: DH5alpha
  Copy number: Unknown
Gene/Insert
  Gene/Insert name: A33 (alt name: GPA33)
  Species: H. sapiens (human)
  Insert size (bp): 187
  Mutation: starts at -222 relative to ATG
  GenBank ID: 10223
  Entrez Gene: GPA33 (a.k.a. A33)
  Promoter: human GPA33 promoter
  Tag / fusion protein: luciferase (C terminal on backbone)
  Cloning method: Restriction Enzyme; 5′ cloning site KpnI (unknown if destroyed); 3′ cloning site XhoI (unknown if destroyed)
  Sequencing primers: 5′ RVprimer3; 3′ lucNRev
Terms and licenses: Academic/Nonprofit Terms; Industry Terms: Not Available to Industry
How to cite: 0.22 hA33 luciferase was a gift from Joan Heath (Addgene plasmid # 68157 ; http://n2t.net/addgene:68157 ; RRID:Addgene_68157)
