[The description below was written by a language model from this plasmid's Addgene catalogue record.]
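Description:
0.22 hA33 luciferase is a promoter-reporter plasmid built on pGL3 Basic, a commercial firefly luciferase vector of about 4.8 kb that lacks its own eukaryotic promoter and enhancer, so that luciferase output depends on whatever regulatory DNA is cloned upstream of the reporter. It is propagated in E. coli under ampicillin selection. The record lists the copy number as unknown, and no feature table is provided, so the origin of replication and other backbone elements are not itemised here.

The insert is a short, 187 bp fragment of the human GPA33 (A33 antigen) promoter, recorded as starting at position -222 relative to the ATG, which accounts for the "0.22" in the name. It was placed between the KpnI and XhoI sites of the multiple cloning region, directly upstream of the luciferase coding sequence. Although the catalogue lists luciferase as a C-terminal tag on the backbone, the stated purpose as a reporter for the promoter indicates that the fragment serves to drive transcription of luciferase; the record does not say whether any A33 coding sequence is included.

After transfection into mammalian cells, luciferase activity gives a quantitative readout of the transcriptional activity retained by this proximal promoter segment. The associated study concerns the regulation of the A33 antigen gene and intestine-specific mechanisms of gene expression, so the construct suits assays that compare promoter activity across cell types or map the minimal sequences needed for expression. The length-based name suggests it may belong to a set of promoter fragments of different sizes, though the record does not describe any others.
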