>Addgene plasmid #68157 | 0.22 hA33 luciferase | addgene partial sequence | sequence record 120977 | RVprimer3 5'-CTAGCAAAATAGGCTGTCCC-3'
TTTCTCTATCGATAGGTACCTAGGTGACACATGAGCCCAGCCCCAGCTCACCTGCCAATCCAGCTGAGGA
GCTCACCTGCCAATCCAGCTGAGGCTGGGCAGAGGTGGGTGAGAAGAGGGAAAATTGCAGGGACCTCCAG
TTGGGCCAGGCCAGAAGCTGCTGTAGCTTTAACCAGACAGCTCAGACCTGTATGGAGGCTGCTAGTGCTC
GAGATCTGCGATCTAAGTAAGCTTGGCATTCCGGTACTGTTGGTAAAGCCACCATGGAAGACGCCAAAAA
CATAAAGAAAGGCCCGGCGCCATTCTATCCGCTGGAAGATGGAACCGCTGGAGAGCAACTGCATAAGGCT
ATGAAGAGATACGCCCTGGTTCCTGGAACAATTGCTTTTACAGATGCACATATCGAGGTGGACATCACTT
ACGCTGAGTACTTCGAAATGTCCGTTCGGTTGGCAGAAGCTATGAAACGATATGGGCTGAATACAAATCA
CAGAATCGTCGTATGCAGTGAAAACTCTCTTCAATTCTTTATGCCGGTGTTGGGCGCGTTATTTATCGGA
GTTGCAGTTGCGCCCGCGAACGACATTTATAATGAACGTGAATTGCTCAACAGTATGGGCATTTCGCAGC
CTACCGTGGTGTTCGTTTCCAAAAAGGGGTTGCAAAAAATTTTGAACGTGCAAAAAAAGCTCCCAATCAT
CCAAAAAATTATTATCATGGATTCTAAAACGGATTACCAGGGATTTCAGTCGATGTACACGTTCGTCACA
TCTCATCTACCTCCCGG
