>Addgene plasmid #68157 | 0.22 hA33 luciferase | addgene partial sequence | sequence record 120979 | LucNRev 5'-CCTTATGCAGTTGCTCTCC-3'
GGCGCCGGGCCTTTCTTTATGTTTTTGGCGTCTTCCATGGTGGCTTTACCAACAGTACCGGAATGCCAAG
CTTACTTAGATCGCAGATCTCGAGCACTAGCAGCCTCCATACAGGTCTGAGCTGTCTGGTTAAAGCTACA
GCAGCTTCTGGCCTGGCCCAACTGGAGGTCCCTGCAATTTTCCCTCTTCTCACCCACCTCTGCCCAGCCT
CAGCTGGATTGGCAGGTGAGCTCCTCAGCTGGATTGGCAGGTGAGCTGGGGCTGGGCTCATGTGTCACCT
AGGTACCTATCGATAGAGAAATGTTCTGGCACCTGCACTTGCACTGGGGACAGCCTATTTTGCTAGTTTG
TTTTGTTTCGTTTTGTTTTGATGGAGAGCGTATGTTAGTACTATCGATTCACACAAAAAACCAACACACA
GATGTAATGAAAATAAAGATATTTTATTGCGGCCGCTCCAAGTACCTCCCGTACCTTAATATTACTTACT
TATCATGGTAGCTTGGGCTGGCGTAATAGCGAAGAGGCCCGCACCGATCGCCCTTCCCAACAGTTGCGCA
GCCTGAATGGCGAATGGCAAATTGTAAGCGTTAATATTTTGTTAAAATTCGCGTTAAATTTTTGTTAAAT
CAGCTCATTTTTTAACCAATAGGCCGAAATCGGCAAAATCCCTTATAAATCAAAAGAATAGACCGAGATA
GGGTTGAGTGTTGTTCCAGTTTGGAACAAGAGTCCACTATTAAAGAACGTGGACTCCAACGTCAAAGGGC
GAAAAACCGTCTATCA
